Addgene plasmid #233182: pMXs-myrAkt-P2A-BCL2
Purpose: Retroviral expression of myristoylated Akt1 (myr-Akt) and Bcl2
Depositing lab: Kate Galloway. Depositing organization: Massachusetts Institute of Technology. Publication: Proliferation history and transcription factor levels drive direct conversion to motor neurons. Wang NB, Lende-Dorn BA, Beitz AM, Han P, Adewumi HO, O'Shea TM, Galloway KE. Cell Syst. 2025 Apr 16;16(4):101205. doi: 10.1016/j.cels.2025.101205. Epub 2025 Mar 13. PubMed 40086434.
Backbone
  Vector backbone: pMXs-gw
  Vector type: Mammalian Expression, Retroviral
Growth in bacteria
  Bacterial resistance: Ampicillin, 100 μg/mL
  Growth temperature: 30°C
  Growth strain: NEB Stable
  Copy number: High Copy
Gene/Insert
  Gene/Insert name: myr-Akt (alt name: Bcl2)
  Species: H. sapiens (human), M. musculus (mouse)
  Mutation: myr
  Entrez Gene: Akt1 (a.k.a. Akt, LTR-akt, PKB, PKB/Akt, PKBalpha, Rac); BCL2 (a.k.a. Bcl-2, PPP1R50)
  Tag / fusion protein: HA (C terminal on insert)
  Cloning method: Gateway Cloning
Terms and licenses: Academic/Nonprofit Terms; Industry Terms: Not Available to Industry
Depositor comments: Please visit https://doi.org/10.1101/2023.11.26.568736 for bioRxiv preprint.
How to cite: pMXs-myrAkt-P2A-BCL2 was a gift from Kate Galloway (Addgene plasmid # 233182 ; http://n2t.net/addgene:233182 ; RRID:Addgene_233182)
