[The description below was written by a language model from this plasmid's Addgene catalogue record and pLannotate feature annotations shown in this document.]
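Description:
pMXs-myrAkt-P2A-BCL2 is a Moloney murine leukemia virus-based retroviral expression plasmid built on the Gateway-adapted pMXs-gw backbone, intended for producing gammaretroviral particles that deliver and stably integrate a bicistronic transgene in mammalian cells. In bacteria it is maintained through a high-copy ColE1/pUC-type origin and selected with ampicillin via the β-lactamase gene and its native promoter.

The viral portion of the 7.2 kb plasmid is bounded by MMLV long terminal repeats. The 5' LTR is followed by the MMLV packaging signal (with an annotated MESV Ψ fragment), a truncated gag segment lacking its start codon, and a pol-derived region carrying a splice acceptor. Together these elements support efficient encapsidation of the genomic RNA and expression of the downstream insert. No separate internal promoter is annotated, so transcription of the payload is presumably LTR-driven, as is usual for pMXs vectors. The insert sits between attB1 and attB2 sites left by Gateway recombination. It begins with a Src-derived N-myristoylation signal fused to mouse Akt1, which targets the kinase to membranes, a modification generally used to render Akt constitutively active. A P2A ribosome-skipping peptide then links it to human BCL2, an anti-apoptotic regulator of mitochondrial membrane permeability, so both proteins are made from one transcript as separate polypeptides. The catalogue lists a C-terminal HA tag on the insert, though this tag is not annotated in the feature table. No mammalian selection marker or reporter is annotated. The associated work concerns how proliferation history and transcription factor levels affect direct conversion of cells to motor neurons, which is consistent with using the construct to co-deliver pro-survival and growth signals.
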