Features (pLannotate 1.2.2; 17 found; start..end, strand, type, name):
    100..204     -  promoter       AmpR promoter: bla
    234..827     +  LTR            LTR: long terminal repeat from Moloney murine leukemia virus
    890..1089    +  misc_feature   MMLV Ψ: packaging signal of Moloney murine leukemia virus (MMLV)
   1141..1229    +  misc_feature   MESV Ψ (fragment): packaging signal of murine embryonic stem cell virus
   1306..1722    +  CDS            gag (truncated): truncated Moloney murine leukemia virus (MMLV) gag gene lacking the start codon
   1732..2106    +  misc_feature   pol region: Moloney murine leukemia virus (MMLV) pol region containing the splice acceptor site
   2157..2181    +  protein_bind   attB1: mutant version of attB; recombination site for the Gateway® BP reaction BP Clonase™
   2191..2211    +  CDS            myr: N-myristoylation signal from Src kinase (Pellman et al., 1985; Kaplan et al., 1988)
   2224..3663    +  CDS            Akt1: AKT1_MOUSE - Also known as Akt, Rac. Experimental evidence at protein level: Swiss-Prot protein existence level 1. AKT1 is one of 3 closely related serine/threonine-protein kinases (AKT1, AKT2 and AKT3) called the AKT kinase, and which regulate many processes including metabolism, proliferation, cell survival, growth and angiogenesis. This is mediated through serine and/or threonine phosphorylation of a range of downstream substrates. Over 100 substrate candidates have been reported so far, but for most of them, no isoform specificity has been reported (PubMed:11882383, PubMed:21620960, PubMed
   3721..3777    +  CDS            P2A: 2A peptide from porcine teschovirus-1 polyprotein Eukaryotic ribosomes fail to insert a peptide bond between the Gly and Pro residues, yielding separate polypeptides.
   3787..4503    +  CDS            BCL2: BCL2_HUMAN - Experimental evidence at protein level: Swiss-Prot protein existence level 1. Suppresses apoptosis in a variety of cell systems including factor-dependent lymphohematopoietic and neural cells. Regulates cell death by controlling the mitochondrial membrane permeability. Appears to function in a feedback loop system with caspases. Inhibits caspase activity either by preventing the release of cytochrome c from the mitochondria and/or by binding to the apoptosis-activating factor (APAF-1). May attenuate inflammation by impairing NLRP1-inflammasome activation, hence CASP1 activation an
   4550..4574    -  protein_bind   attB2: mutant version of attB; recombination site for the Gateway® BP reaction BP Clonase™
   4769..4890    +  LTR            3' LTR (ΔU3) (fragment): self-inactivating 3' long terminal repeat (LTR) from Moloney murine leukemia virus
   4891..5360    +  LTR            LTR: long terminal repeat from Moloney murine leukemia virus
   5426..5478    -  CDS            lacI (fragment): lac repressor; lacI; The lac repressor binds to the lac operator to inhibit transcription in E. coli. This inhibition can be relieved by adding lactose or isopropyl-β-D-thiogalactopyranoside (IPTG).
   5661..6249    -  rep_origin     ori: high-copy-number ColE1/pMB1/pBR322/pUC origin of replication
   6413..99      -  CDS            AmpR (across the origin): β-lactamase; bla; confers resistance to ampicillin, carbenicillin, and related antibiotics
>Addgene plasmid #233182 | pMXs-myrAkt-P2A-BCL2 | addgene full sequence | sequence record 463020 | Addgene NGS Result
ATCTTTTACTTTCACCAGCGTTTCTGGGTGAGCAAAAACAGGAAGGCAAAATGCCGCAAAAAAGGGAATA
AGGGCGACACGGAAATGTTGAATACTCATACTCTTCCTTTTTCAATATTATTGAAGCATTTATCAGGGTT
ATTGTCTCATGAGCGGATACATATTTGAATGTATTTAGAAAAATAAACAAATAGGGGTTCCGCGCACATT
TCCCCGAAAAGTGCCACCTGCATAATGAAAGACCCCACCTGTAGGTTTGGCAAGCTAGCTTAAGTAACGC
CATTTTGCAAGGCATGGAAAAATACATAACTGAGAATAGAAAAGTTCAGATCAAGGTCAGGAACAGATGG
AACAGCTGAATATGGGCCAAACAGGATATCTGTGGTAAGCAGTTCCTGCCCCGGCTCAGGGCCAAGAACA
GATGGAACAGCTGAATATGGGCCAAACAGGATATCTGTGGTAAGCAGTTCCTGCCCCGGCTCAGGGCCAA
GAACAGATGGTCCCCAGATGCGGTCCAGCCCTCAGCAGTTTCTAGAGAACCATCAGATGTTTCCAGGGTG
CCCCAAGGACCTGAAATGACCCTGTGCCTTATTTGAACTAACCAATCAGTTCGCTTCTCGCTTCTGTTCG
CGCGCTTCTGCTCCCCGAGCTCAATAAAAGAGCCCACAACCCCTCACTCGGCGCGCCAGTCCTCCGATTG
ACTGAGTCGCCCGGGTACCCGTGTATCCAATAAACCCTCTTGCAGTTGCATCCGACTTGTGGTCTCGCTG
TTCCTTGGGAGGGTCTCCTCTGAGTGATTGACTACCCGTCAGCGGGGGTCTTTCATTTGGGGGCTCGTCC
GGGATCGGGAGACCCCTGCCCAGGGACCACCGACCCACCACCGGGAGGTAAGCTGGCCAGCAACTTATCT
GTGTCTGTCCGATTGTCTAGTGTCTATGACTGATTTTATGCGCCTGCGTCGGTACTAGTTAGCTAACTAG
CTCTGTATCTGGCGGACCCGTGGTGGAACTGACGAGTTCGGAACACCCGGCCGCAACCCTGGGAGACGTC
CCAGGGACTTCGGGGGCCGTTTTTGTGGCCCGACCTGAGTCCAAAAATCCCGATCGTTTTGGACTCTTTG
GTGCACCCCCCTAATAGGAGGGATATGTGGTTCTGGTAGGAGACGAGAACCTAAAACAGTTCCCGCCTCC
GTCTGAATTTTTGCTTTCGGTTTGGGACCGAAGCCGCGCCGCGCGTCTTGTCTGCTGCAGCATCGTTCTG
TGTTGTCTCTGTCTGACTGTGTTTCTGTATTTGTCTGAAAATTAGGGCCAGACTGTTACCACTCCCTTAA
GTTTGACCTTAGGTCACTGGAAAGATGTCGAGCGGATCGCTCACAACCAGTCGGTAGATGTCAAGAAGAG
ACGTTGGGTTACCTTCTGCTCTGCAGAATGGCCAACCTTTAACGTCGGATGGCCGCGAGACGGCACCTTT
AACCGAGACCTCATCACCCAGGTTAAGATCAAGGTCTTTTCACCTGGCCCGCATGGACACCCAGACCAGG
TCCCCTACATCGTGACCTGGGAAGCCTTGGCTTTTGACCCCCCTCCCTGGGTCAAGCCCTTTGTACACCC
TAAGCCTCCGCCTCCTCTTCCTCCATCCGCCCCGTCTCTCCCCCTTGAACCTCCTCGTTCGACCCCGCCT
CGATCCTCCCTTTATCCAGCCCTCACTCCTTCTCTAGGCGCCCCCATATGGCCATATGAGATCTTATATG
GGGCACCCCCGCCCCTTGTAAACTTCCCTGACCCTGACATGACAAGAGTTACTAACAGCCCCTCTCTCCA
AGCTCACTTACAGGCTCTCTACTTAGTCCAGCACGAAGTCTGGAGACCTCTGGCGGCAGCCTACCAAGAA
CAACTGGACCGACCGGTGGTACCTCACCCTTACCGAGTCGGCGACACAGTGTGGGTCCGCCGACACCAGA
CTAAGAACCTAGAACCTCGCTGGAAAGGACCTTACACAGTCCTGCTGACCACCCCCACCGCCCTCAAAGT
AGACGGCATCGCAGCTTGGATACACGCCGCCCACGTGAAGGCTGCCGACCCCGGGGGTGGACCATCCTCT
AGACTGCCGGATCTAGCTAGTTAATTAAGGATCCCAGTGTGGTGGTACGGGAAATCACAAGTTTGTACAA
AAAAGCAGGCTCCACCATGGATGGGGAGCAGCAAGAGCAAGCCCAAGTCTAGAATGAACGACGTAGCCAT
TGTGAAGGAGGGCTGGCTGCACAAACGAGGGGAATATATTAAAACCTGGCGGCCACGCTACTTCCTCCTC
AAGAACGATGGCACCTTTATTGGCTACAAGGAACGGCCTCAGGATGTGGATCAGCGAGAGTCCCCACTCA
ACAACTTCTCAGTGGCACAATGCCAGCTGATGAAGACAGAGCGGCCAAGGCCCAACACCTTTATCATCCG
CTGCCTGCAGTGGACCACAGTCATTGAGCGCACCTTCCATGTGGAAACGCCTGAGGAGCGGGAAGAATGG
GCCACCGCCATTCAGACTGTGGCCGATGGACTCAAGAGGCAGGAAGAAGAGACGATGGACTTCCGATCAG
GCTCACCCAGTGACAACTCAGGGGCTGAAGAGATGGAGGTGTCCCTGGCCAAGCCCAAGCACCGTGTGAC
CATGAACGAGTTTGAGTACCTGAAACTACTGGGCAAGGGCACCTTTGGGAAAGTGATTCTGGTGAAAGAG
AAGGCCACAGGCCGCTACTATGCCATGAAGATCCTCAAGAAGGAGGTCATCGTCGCCAAGGATGAGGTTG
CCCACACGCTTACTGAGAACCGTGTCCTGCAGAACTCTAGGCATCCCTTCCTTACGGCCCTCAAGTACTC
ATTCCAGACCCACGACCGCCTCTGCTTTGTCATGGAGTATGCCAACGGGGGCGAGCTCTTCTTCCACCTG
TCTCGAGAGCGCGTGTTCTCCGAGGACCGGGCCCGCTTCTATGGTGCGGAGATTGTGTCTGCCCTGGACT
ACTTGCACTCCGAGAAGAACGTGGTGTACCGGGACCTGAAGCTGGAGAACCTCATGCTGGACAAGGACGG
GCACATCAAGATAACGGACTTCGGGCTGTGCAAGGAGGGGATCAAGGATGGTGCCACTATGAAGACATTC
TGCGGAACGCCGGAGTACCTGGCCCCTGAGGTGCTGGAGGACAACGACTACGGCCGTGCAGTGGACTGGT
GGGGGCTGGGCGTGGTCATGTATGAGATGATGTGTGGCCGCCTGCCCTTCTACAACCAGGACCACGAGAA
GCTGTTCGAGCTGATCCTCATGGAGGAGATCCGCTTCCCGCGCACACTCGGCCCTGAGGCCAAGTCCCTG
CTCTCCGGGCTGCTCAAGAAGGACCCTACACAGAGGCTCGGTGGGGGCTCTGAGGATGCCAAGGAGATCA
TGCAGCACCGGTTCTTTGCCAACATCGTGTGGCAGGATGTGTATGAGAAGAAGCTGAGCCCACCTTTCAA
GCCCCAGGTCACCTCTGAGACTGACACCAGGTATTTCGATGAGGAGTTCACAGCTCAGATGATCACCATC
ACGCCGCCTGATCAAGATGACAGCATGGAGTGTGTGGACAGTGAGCGGAGGCCGCACTTCCCCCAGTTCT
TCTACTCAGCCAGTGGCACAGCCCCCGGGGGAAGCTATCCTTATGACGTGCCTGACTATGCCGTCGACAC
CGGTTCCGGAGCCACGAACTTCTCTCTGTTAAAGCAAGCAGGAGACGTGGAAGAAAACCCCGGTCCTAGG
CTGCAGATGGCGCACGCTGGGAGAACAGGGTACGATAACCGGGAGATAGTGATGAAGTACATCCATTATA
AGCTGTCGCAGAGGGGCTACGAGTGGGATGCGGGAGATGTGGGCGCCGCGCCCCCGGGGGCCGCCCCCGC
ACCGGGCATCTTCTCCTCCCAGCCCGGGCACACGCCCCATCCAGCCGCATCCCGGGACCCGGTCGCCAGG
ACCTCGCCGCTGCAGACCCCGGCTGCCCCCGGCGCCGCCGCGGGGCCTGCGCTCAGCCCGGTGCCACCTG
TGGTCCACCTGACCCTCCGCCAGGCCGGCGACGACTTCTCCCGCCGCTACCGCCGCGACTTCGCCGAGAT
GTCCAGCCAGCTGCACCTGACGCCCTTCACCGCGCGGGGACGCTTTGCCACGGTGGTGGAGGAGCTCTTC
AGGGACGGGGTGAACTGGGGGAGGATTGTGGCCTTCTTTGAGTTCGGTGGGGTCATGTGTGTGGAGAGCG
TCAACCGGGAGATGTCGCCCCTGGTGGACAACATCGCCCTGTGGATGACTGAGTACCTGAACCGGCACCT
GCACACCTGGATCCAGGATAACGGAGGCTGGGATGCCTTTGTGGAACTGTACGGCCCCAGCATGCGGCCT
CTGTTTGATTTCTCCTGGCTGTCTCTGAAGACTCTGCTCAGTTTGGCCCTGGTGGGAGCTTGCATCACCC
TGGGTGCCTATCTGGGCCACAAGTGACTGGATCCGGTACCGAATTCGCGGCCGCACTCGAGATATCTAGA
CCCAGCTTTCTTGTACAAAGTGGTGATATTCCAGCTGAGCGCCGGTCGCTACCATTACCAGTTGGTCTGG
TGTCAAAAATAATAATAACCGGGCAGGCCATGTCTGCCCGTATTTCGCGTAAGGAAATCCATTATGTACT
ATTTAAACTCGAGCGGCCGCCAGCACAGTGGTCGACGATAAAATAAAAGATTTTATTTAGTCTCCAGAAA
AAGGGGGGAATGAAAGACCCCACCTGTAGGTTTGGCAAGCTAGCTTAAGTAACGCCATTTTGCAAGGCAT
GGAAAAATACATAACTGAGAATAGAGAAGTTCAGATCAAGGTCAGGAACAGATGGAACAGCTGAATATGG
GCCAAACAGGATATCTGTGGTAAGCAGTTCCTGCCCCGGCTCAGGGCCAAGAACAGATGGAACAGCTGAA
TATGGGCCAAACAGGATATCTGTGGTAAGCAGTTCCTGCCCCGGCTCAGGGCCAAGAACAGATGGTCCCC
AGATGCGGTCCAGCCCTCAGCAGTTTCTAGAGAACCATCAGATGTTTCCAGGGTGCCCCAAGGACCTGAA
ATGACCCTGTGCCTTATTTGAACTAACCAATCAGTTCGCTTCTCGCTTCTGTTCGCGCGCTTCTGCTCCC
CGAGCTCAATAAAAGAGCCCACAACCCCTCACTCGGGGCGCCAGTCCTCCGATTGACTGAGTCGCCCGGG
TACCCGTGTATCCAATAAACCCTCTTGCAGTTGCATCCGACTTGTGGTCTCGCTGTTCCTTGGGAGGGTC
TCCTCTGAGTGATTGACTACCCGTCAGCGGGGGTCTTTCACATGCAGCATGTATCAAAATTAATTTGGTT
TTTTTTCTTAAGTATTTACATTAAATGGCCATAGTTGCATTAATGAATCGGCCAACGCGCGGGGAGAGGC
GGTTTGCGTATTGGGCGCTCTTCCGCTTCCTCGCTCACTGACTCGCTGCGCTCGGTCGTTCGGCTGCGGC
GAGCGGTATCAGCTCACTCAAAGGCGGTAATACGGTTATCCACAGAATCAGGGGATAACGCAGGAAAGAA
CATGTGAGCAAAAGGCCAGCAAAAGGCCAGGAACCGTAAAAAGGCCGCGTTGCTGGCGTTTTTCCATAGG
CTCCGCCCCCCTGACGAGCATCACAAAAATCGACGCTCAAGTCAGAGGTGGCGAAACCCGACAGGACTAT
AAAGATACCAGGCGTTTCCCCCTGGAAGCTCCCTCGTGCGCTCTCCTGTTCCGACCCTGCCGCTTACCGG
ATACCTGTCCGCCTTTCTCCCTTCGGGAAGCGTGGCGCTTTCTCATAGCTCACGCTGTAGGTATCTCAGT
TCGGTGTAGGTCGTTCGCTCCAAGCTGGGCTGTGTGCACGAACCCCCCGTTCAGCCCGACCGCTGCGCCT
TATCCGGTAACTATCGTCTTGAGTCCAACCCGGTAAGACACGACTTATCGCCACTGGCAGCAGCCACTGG
TAACAGGATTAGCAGAGCGAGGTATGTAGGCGGTGCTACAGAGTTCTTGAAGTGGTGGCCTAACTACGGC
TACACTAGAAGAACAGTATTTGGTATCTGCGCTCTGCTGAAGCCAGTTACCTTCGGAAAAAGAGTTGGTA
GCTCTTGATCCGGCAAACAAACCACCGCTGGTAGCGGTGGTTTTTTTGTTTGCAAGCAGCAGATTACGCG
CAGAAAAAAAGGATCTCAAGAAGATCCTTTGATCTTTTCTACGGGGTCTGACGCTCAGTGGAACGAAAAC
TCACGTTAAGGGATTTTGGTCATGAGATTATCAAAAAGGATCTTCACCTAGATCCTTTTGCGGCCGGCCG
CAAATCAATCTAAAGTATATATGAGTAAACTTGGTCTGACAGTTACCAATGCTTAATCAGTGAGGCACCT
ATCTCAGCGATCTGTCTATTTCGTTCATCCATAGTTGCCTGACTCCCCGTCGTGTAGATAACTACGATAC
GGGAGGGCTTACCATCTGGCCCCAGTGCTGCAATGATACCGCGAGACCCACGCTCACCGGCTCCAGATTT
ATCAGCAATAAACCAGCCAGCCGGAAGGGCCGAGCGCAGAAGTGGTCCTGCAACTTTATCCGCCTCCATC
CAGTCTATTAATTGTTGCCGGGAAGCTAGAGTAAGTAGTTCGCCAGTTAATAGTTTGCGCAACGTTGTTG
CCATTGCTACAGGCATCGTGGTGTCACGCTCGTCGTTTGGTATGGCTTCATTCAGCTCCGGTTCCCAACG
ATCAAGGCGAGTTACATGATCCCCCATGTTGTGCAAAAAAGCGGTTAGCTCCTTCGGTCCTCCGATCGTT
GTCAGAAGTAAGTTGGCCGCAGTGTTATCACTCATGGTTATGGCAGCACTGCATAATTCTCTTACTGTCA
TGCCATCCGTAAGATGCTTTTCTGTGACTGGTGAGTACTCAACCAAGTCATTCTGAGAATAGTGTATGCG
GCGACCGAGTTGCTCTTGCCCGGCGTCAATACGGGATAATACCGCGCCACATAGCAGAACTTTAAAAGTG
CTCATCATTGGAAAACGTTCTTCGGGGCGAAAACTCTCAAGGATCTTACCGCTGTTGAGATCCAGTTCGA
TGTAACCCACTCGTGCACCCAACTGATCTTCAGC
