>Addgene plasmid #233182 | pMXs-myrAkt-P2A-BCL2 | depositor partial sequence | sequence record 458743 | myr-Akt
ATGAACGACGTAGCCATTGTGAAGGAGGGCTGGCTGCACAAACGAGGGGAATATATTAAAACCTGGCGGC
CACGCTACTTCCTCCTCAAGAACGATGGCACCTTTATTGGCTACAAGGAACGGCCTCAGGATGTGGATCA
GCGAGAGTCCCCACTCAACAACTTCTCAGTGGCACAATGCCAGCTGATGAAGACAGAGCGGCCAAGGCCC
AACACCTTTATCATCCGCTGCCTGCAGTGGACCACAGTCATTGAGCGCACCTTCCATGTGGAAACGCCTG
AGGAGCGGGAAGAATGGGCCACCGCCATTCAGACTGTGGCCGATGGACTCAAGAGGCAGGAAGAAGAGAC
GATGGACTTCCGATCAGGCTCACCCAGTGACAACTCAGGGGCTGAAGAGATGGAGGTGTCCCTGGCCAAG
CCCAAGCACCGTGTGACCATGAACGAGTTTGAGTACCTGAAACTACTGGGCAAGGGCACCTTTGGGAAAG
TGATTCTGGTGAAAGAGAAGGCCACAGGCCGCTACTATGCCATGAAGATCCTCAAGAAGGAGGTCATCGT
CGCCAAGGATGAGGTTGCCCACACGCTTACTGAGAACCGTGTCCTGCAGAACTCTAGGCATCCCTTCCTT
ACGGCCCTCAAGTACTCATTCCAGACCCACGACCGCCTCTGCTTTGTCATGGAGTATGCCAACGGGGGCG
AGCTCTTCTTCCACCTGTCTCGAGAGCGCGTGTTCTCCGAGGACCGGGCCCGCTTCTATGGTGCGGAGAT
TGTGTCTGCCCTGGACTACTTGCACTCCGAGAAGAACGTGGTGTACCGGGACCTGAAGCTGGAGAACCTC
ATGCTGGACAAGGACGGGCACATCAAGATAACGGACTTCGGGCTGTGCAAGGAGGGGATCAAGGATGGTG
CCACTATGAAGACATTCTGCGGAACGCCGGAGTACCTGGCCCCTGAGGTGCTGGAGGACAACGACTACGG
CCGTGCAGTGGACTGGTGGGGGCTGGGCGTGGTCATGTATGAGATGATGTGTGGCCGCCTGCCCTTCTAC
AACCAGGACCACGAGAAGCTGTTCGAGCTGATCCTCATGGAGGAGATCCGCTTCCCGCGCACACTCGGCC
CTGAGGCCAAGTCCCTGCTCTCCGGGCTGCTCAAGAAGGACCCTACACAGAGGCTCGGTGGGGGCTCTGA
GGATGCCAAGGAGATCATGCAGCACCGGTTCTTTGCCAACATCGTGTGGCAGGATGTGTATGAGAAGAAG
CTGAGCCCACCTTTCAAGCCCCAGGTCACCTCTGAGACTGACACCAGGTATTTCGATGAGGAGTTCACAG
CTCAGATGATCACCATCACGCCGCCTGATCAAGATGACAGCATGGAGTGTGTGGACAGTGAGCGGAGGCC
GCACTTCCCCCAGTTCTTCTACTCAGCCAGTGGCACAGCCCCCGGGGGAAGCTATCCTTATGACGTGCCT
GACTATGCC
