>Addgene plasmid #233182 | pMXs-myrAkt-P2A-BCL2 | depositor partial sequence | sequence record 458744 | Bcl2
ATGGCGCACGCTGGGAGAACAGGGTACGATAACCGGGAGATAGTGATGAAGTACATCCATTATAAGCTGT
CGCAGAGGGGCTACGAGTGGGATGCGGGAGATGTGGGCGCCGCGCCCCCGGGGGCCGCCCCCGCACCGGG
CATCTTCTCCTCCCAGCCCGGGCACACGCCCCATCCAGCCGCATCCCGGGACCCGGTCGCCAGGACCTCG
CCGCTGCAGACCCCGGCTGCCCCCGGCGCCGCCGCGGGGCCTGCGCTCAGCCCGGTGCCACCTGTGGTCC
ACCTGACCCTCCGCCAGGCCGGCGACGACTTCTCCCGCCGCTACCGCCGCGACTTCGCCGAGATGTCCAG
CCAGCTGCACCTGACGCCCTTCACCGCGCGGGGACGCTTTGCCACGGTGGTGGAGGAGCTCTTCAGGGAC
GGGGTGAACTGGGGGAGGATTGTGGCCTTCTTTGAGTTCGGTGGGGTCATGTGTGTGGAGAGCGTCAACC
GGGAGATGTCGCCCCTGGTGGACAACATCGCCCTGTGGATGACTGAGTACCTGAACCGGCACCTGCACAC
CTGGATCCAGGATAACGGAGGCTGGGATGCCTTTGTGGAACTGTACGGCCCCAGCATGCGGCCTCTGTTT
GATTTCTCCTGGCTGTCTCTGAAGACTCTGCTCAGTTTGGCCCTGGTGGGAGCTTGCATCACCCTGGGTG
CCTATCTGGGCCACAAGTGA
